Addgene plasmid #143152: TFORF1723
Purpose: Lentiviral vector for overexpressing transcription factor ORFs with unique 24-bp barcodes. Barcodes facilitate identification of transcription factors in pooled screens.
Depositing lab: Feng Zhang. Depositing organization: Broad Institute. Publication: A transcription factor atlas of directed differentiation. Joung J, Ma S, Tay T, Geiger-Schuller KR, Kirchgatterer PC, Verdine VK, Guo B, Arias-Garcia MA, Allen WE, Singh A, Kuksenko O, Abudayyeh OO, Gootenberg JS, Fu Z, Macrae RK, Buenrostro JD, Regev A, Zhang F. Cell. 2023 Jan 5;186(1):209-229.e26. doi: 10.1016/j.cell.2022.11.026. PubMed 36608654.
Backbone
  Vector backbone: pLX_TRC317
  Backbone manufacturer: Broad Institute Genetic Perturbation Platform
  Backbone size w/o insert (bp): 8264
  Vector type: Mammalian Expression, Lentiviral
  Selectable markers: Puromycin
Growth in bacteria
  Bacterial resistance: Ampicillin, 100 μg/mL
  Growth temperature: 37°C
  Growth strain: NEB Stable
  Copy number: High Copy
Gene/Insert
  Gene/Insert name: ZNF691
  Species: H. sapiens (human)
  Insert size (bp): 1049
  Entrez Gene: ZNF691 (a.k.a. Zfp691, RP11-342M1.5)
  Promoter: EF1a
  Cloning method: Unknown
  Sequencing primers: 5′ GGGTGGAGACTGAAGTTAGGCCAG; 3′ CACATAGCGTAAAAGGAGCAACATAG
Terms and licenses: Academic/Nonprofit Terms; Industry Terms: Not Available to Industry
Depositor comments: NM_001242739,XM_017001400,XM_017001401,ENST00000372502 . The transcription factor ORF portion of this plasmid was synthesized by Genewiz. Please test multiple small colonies in case of plasmid recombination. To make this collection available in a timely manner, a portion of this collection was not fully sequenced by Addgene. If an Addgene verified full plasmid sequence is not available, please contact us prior to placing an order to request the full sequence.
How to cite: TFORF1723 was a gift from Feng Zhang (Addgene plasmid # 143152 ; http://n2t.net/addgene:143152 ; RRID:Addgene_143152)
