[The description below was written by a language model from this plasmid's Addgene catalogue record and pLannotate feature annotations shown in this document.]
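Description:
TFORF1723 is a lentiviral mammalian expression plasmid built on the pLX_TRC317 backbone. It carries the human zinc-finger gene ZNF691 as one member of a barcoded transcription factor ORF collection. In bacteria it is maintained through a high-copy ColE1/pUC-type origin and selected with ampicillin via the β-lactamase gene. An f1 origin and remnants of a lac/lacZα cloning region with T7 and T3 promoters are also present in the backbone. The depositor warns that recombination can occur during propagation, as is common for plasmids carrying LTR repeats.

The viral portion has a third-generation, self-inactivating layout. An RSV promoter drives a truncated HIV-1 5' LTR, followed by the Ψ packaging signal with a partial gag sequence, the Rev response element, a cPPT/CTS element, WPRE and a ΔU3 3' LTR, with an SV40 polyadenylation signal downstream. Within the proviral region, an SV40 early promoter drives puromycin N-acetyltransferase, which allows selection of transduced cells. A separate EF-1α promoter drives the ZNF691 ORF, with WPRE downstream to enhance transcript expression.

The automated annotation matches only part of the roughly 1 kb insert to ZNF691, which may reflect the particular isoform cloned. It does not label the unique 24-bp barcode described in the catalogue entry, so the barcode's position is not stated. A short U6 promoter fragment is annotated between the ORF and WPRE.

The construct is intended for constitutive overexpression of ZNF691 after lentiviral delivery. It is particularly suited to pooled screens, where the barcode identifies which transcription factor each cell received, as in directed-differentiation studies.
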