Features (pLannotate 1.2.2; 31 found; start..end, strand, type, name):
      5..231     +  promoter       RSV promoter: Rous sarcoma virus enhancer/promoter
    232..412     +  LTR            5' LTR (truncated): truncated 5' long terminal repeat (LTR) from HIV-1
    459..584     +  misc_feature   HIV-1 Ψ: packaging signal of human immunodeficiency virus type 1
    568..931     +  CDS            HIV-1 gag (fragment): gag protein from human immunodeficiency virus 1; gag
   1077..1310    +  misc_feature   RRE: The Rev response element (RRE) of HIV-1 allows for Rev-dependent mRNA export from the nucleus to the cytoplasm.
   1687..1713    +  CDS            Rev (fragment): human immunodeficiency virus 1 (HIV-1) Rev protein; rev; enhances nuclear export of unspliced and incompletely spliced viral mRNAs
   1720..1743    +  promoter       SV40 promoter (fragment): SV40 early promoter
   1744..1815    +  promoter       SV40 promoter (fragment): SV40 enhancer and early promoter
   1839..1974    +  rep_origin     SV40 ori: SV40 origin of replication
   2020..2616    +  CDS            PuroR (fragment): puromycin N-acetyltransferase; pac from Streptomyces; confers resistance to puromycin
   2665..2782    +  misc_feature   cPPT/CTS: central polypurine tract and central termination sequence of HIV-1
   2847..2913    +  CDS            small t antigen (fragment): SV40 (simian virus 40) small t antigen
   2920..4098    +  promoter       EF-1α promoter: strong constitutive promoter for human elongation factor EF-1α
   4115..4528    +  CDS            ZNF691 (fragment): ZN691_HUMAN - Experimental evidence at protein level: Swiss-Prot protein existence level 1. May be involved in transcriptional regulation. From Homo sapiens (Human).
   5075..5128    +  promoter       U6 promoter (fragment): RNA polymerase III promoter for human U6 snRNA
   5170..5758    +  misc_feature   WPRE: woodchuck hepatitis virus posttranscriptional regulatory element
   5809..5828    +  misc_feature   cPPT/CTS (fragment): central polypurine tract and central termination sequence of HIV-1
   5830..6063    +  LTR            3' LTR (ΔU3): self-inactivating 3' long terminal repeat (LTR) from HIV-1
   6141..6262    +  polyA_signal   SV40 poly(A) signal: SV40 polyadenylation signal
   6302..6437    +  rep_origin     SV40 ori: SV40 origin of replication
   6458..6476    -  promoter       T7 promoter: promoter for bacteriophage T7 RNA polymerase
   6484..6639    +  CDS            lacZα (fragment): LacZα fragment of β-galactosidase; lacZ fragment
   6644..7072    +  rep_origin     f1 ori (sequence partly withheld): f1 bacteriophage origin of replication; arrow indicates direction of (+) strand synthesis
   7125..7229    +  promoter       AmpR promoter: bla
   7230..8090    +  CDS            AmpR: β-lactamase; bla; confers resistance to ampicillin, carbenicillin, and related antibiotics
   8261..8849    +  rep_origin     ori: high-copy-number ColE1/pMB1/pBR322/pUC origin of replication
   9032..9124    +  CDS            lacI (fragment): lac repressor; lacI; The lac repressor binds to the lac operator to inhibit transcription in E. coli. This inhibition can be relieved by adding lactose or isopropyl-β-D-thiogalactopyranoside (IPTG).
   9137..9158    +  protein_bind   CAP binding site: CAP binding activates transcription in the presence of cAMP. E. coli catabolite activator protein
   9173..9203    +  promoter       lac promoter: promoter for the E. coli lac operon
   9211..9227    +  protein_bind   lac operator: The lac repressor binds to the lac operator to inhibit transcription in E. coli. This inhibition can be relieved by adding lactose or isopropyl-β-D-thiogalactopyranoside (IPTG). lac repressor encoded by lacI
   9272..9290    +  promoter       T3 promoter: promoter for bacteriophage T3 RNA polymerase
>Addgene plasmid #143152 | TFORF1723 | addgene full sequence | sequence record 397860 | Addgene NGS Result
TTAATGTAGTCTTATGCAATACTCTTGTAGTCTTGCAACATGGTAACGATGAGTTAGCAACATGCCTTAC
AAGGAGAGAAAAAGCACCGTGCATGCCGATTGGTGGAAGTAAGGTGGTACGATCGTGCCTTATTAGGAAG
GCAACAGACGGGTCTGACATGGATTGGACGAACCACTGAATTGCCGCATTGCAGAGATATTGTATTTAAG
TGCCTAGCTCGATACATAAACGGGTCTCTCTGGTTAGACCAGATCTGAGCCTGGGAGCTCTCTGGCTAAC
TAGGGAACCCACTGCTTAAGCCTCAATAAAGCTTGCCTTGAGTGCTTCAAGTAGTGTGTGCCCGTCTGTT
GTGTGACTCTGGTAACTAGAGATCCCTCAGACCCTTTTAGTCAGTGTGGAAAATCTCTAGCAGTGGCGCC
CGAACAGGGACTTGAAAGCGAAAGGGAAACCAGAGGAGCTCTCTCGACGCAGGACTCGGCTTGCTGAAGC
GCGCACGGCAAGAGGCGAGGGGCGGCGACTGGTGAGTACGCCAAAAATTTTGACTAGCGGAGGCTAGAAG
GAGAGAGATGGGTGCGAGAGCGTCAGTATTAAGCGGGGGAGAATTAGATCGCGATGGGAAAAAATTCGGT
TAAGGCCAGGGGGAAAGAAAAAATATAAATTAAAACATATAGTATGGGCAAGCAGGGAGCTAGAACGATT
CGCAGTTAATCCTGGCCTGTTAGAAACATCAGAAGGCTGTAGACAAATACTGGGACAGCTACAACCATCC
CTTCAGACAGGATCAGAAGAACTTAGATCATTATATAATACAGTAGCAACCCTCTATTGTGTGCATCAAA
GGATAGAGATAAAAGACACCAAGGAAGCTTTAGACAAGATAGAGGAAGAGCAAAACAAAAGTAAGACCAC
CGCACAGCAAGCGGCCGCTGATCTTCAGACCTGGAGGAGGAGATATGAGGGACAATTGGAGAAGTGAATT
ATATAAATATAAAGTAGTAAAAATTGAACCATTAGGAGTAGCACCCACCAAGGCAAAGAGAAGAGTGGTG
CAGAGAGAAAAAAGAGCAGTGGGAATAGGAGCTTTGTTCCTTGGGTTCTTGGGAGCAGCAGGAAGCACTA
TGGGCGCAGCGTCAATGACGCTGACGGTACAGGCCAGACAATTATTGTCTGGTATAGTGCAGCAGCAGAA
CAATTTGCTGAGGGCTATTGAGGCGCAACAGCATCTGTTGCAACTCACAGTCTGGGGCATCAAGCAGCTC
CAGGCAAGAATCCTGGCTGTGGAAAGATACCTAAAGGATCAACAGCTCCTGGGGATTTGGGGTTGCTCTG
GAAAACTCATTTGCACCACTGCTGTGCCTTGGAATGCTAGTTGGAGTAATAAATCTCTGGAACAGATTTG
GAATCACACGACCTGGATGGAGTGGGACAGAGAAATTAACAATTACACAAGCTTAATACACTCCTTAATT
GAAGAATCGCAAAACCAGCAAGAAAAGAATGAACAAGAATTATTGGAATTAGATAAATGGGCAAGTTTGT
GGAATTGGTTTAACATAACAAATTGGCTGTGGTATATAAAATTATTCATAATGATAGTAGGAGGCTTGGT
AGGTTTAAGAATAGTTTTTGCTGTACTTTCTATAGTGAATAGAGTTAGGCAGGGATATTCACCATTATCG
TTTCAGACCCACCTCCCAACCCCGAGGGGACCCATGCATTGCATCTCAATTAGTCAGCAACCAGGTGTGG
AAAGTCCCCAGGCTCCCCAGCAGGCAGAAGTATGCAAAGCATGCGTCTCAATTAGTCAGCAACCATAGTC
CCGCCCCTAACTCCGCCCATCCCGCCCCTAACTCCGCCCAGTTCCGCCCATTCTCCGCCCCATGGCTGAC
TAATTTTTTTTATTTATGCAGAGGCCGAGGCCGCCTCGGCCTCTGAGCTATTCCAGAAGTAGTGAGGAGG
CTTTTTTGGAGGCCTAGGCTTTTGCAAAAAGCTTTCTAGAGGTACCACCGGAGCTTACCATGACCGAGTA
CAAGCCCACGGTGCGCCTCGCCACCCGCGACGACGTCCCCAGGGCCGTACGCACCCTCGCCGCCGCGTTC
GCCGACTACCCCGCCACGCGCCACACCGTCGATCCGGACCGCCACATCGAGCGGGTCACCGAGCTGCAAG
AACTCTTCCTCACGCGCGTCGGGCTCGACATCGGCAAGGTGTGGGTCGCGGACGACGGCGCCGCCGTGGC
GGTCTGGACCACGCCGGAGAGCGTCGAAGCGGGGGCGGTGTTCGCCGAGATCGGCCCGCGCATGGCCGAG
TTGAGCGGTTCCCGGCTGGCCGCGCAGCAACAGATGGAAGGCCTCCTGGCGCCGCACCGGCCCAAGGAGC
CCGCGTGGTTCCTGGCCACCGTCGGCGTCTCGCCCGACCACCAGGGCAAGGGTCTGGGCAGCGCCGTCGT
GCTCCCCGGAGTGGAGGCGGCCGAGCGCGCCGGGGTGCCCGCCTTCCTGGAGACCTCCGCGCCCCGCAAC
CTCCCCTTCTACGAGCGGCTCGGCTTCACCGTCACCGCCGACGTCGAGGTGCCCGAAGGACCGCGCACCT
GGTGCATGACCCGCAAGCCCGGTGCCAGTTAACGAATTCTAGATCTTGAGACAAATGGCAGTATTCATCC
ACAATTTTAAAAGAAAAGGGGGGATTGGGGGGTACAGTGCAGGGGAAAGAATAGTAGACATAATAGCAAC
AGACATACAAACTAAAGAATTACAAAAACAAATTACAAAAATTCAAAATTTTCGGGTTTATTACAGGGAC
AGCAGAGATCCACTTTGGCGCCGGCTCGAGGCCTGCAGGTGCAAAGATGGATAAAGTTTTAAACAGAGAG
GAATCTTTGCAGCTAATGGACCTTCTAGGTCTTGAAAGGAGTGGGAATTGGCTCCGGTGCCCGTCAGTGG
GCAGAGCGCACATCGCCCACAGTCCCCGAGAAGTTGGGGGGAGGGGTCGGCAATTGAACCGGTGCCTAGA
GAAGGTGGCGCGGGGTAAACTGGGAAAGTGATGTCGTGTACTGGCTCCGCCTTTTTCCCGAGGGTGGGGG
AGAACCGTATATAAGTGCAGTAGTCGCCGTGAACGTTCTTTTTCGCAACGGGTTTGCCGCCAGAACACAG
GTAAGTGCCGTGTGTGGTTCCCGCGGGCCTGGCCTCTTTACGGGTTATGGCCCTTGCGTGCCTTGAATTA
CTTCCACCTGGCTGCAGTACGTGATTCTTGATCCCGAGCTTCGGGTTGGAAGTGGGTGGGAGAGTTCGAG
GCCTTGCGCTTAAGGAGCCCCTTCGCCTCGTGCTTGAGTTGAGGCCTGGCCTGGGCGCTGGGGCCGCCGC
GTGCGAATCTGGTGGCACCTTCGCGCCTGTCTCGCTGCTTTCGATAAGTCTCTAGCCATTTAAAATTTTT
GATGACCTGCTGCGACGCTTTTTTTCTGGCAAGATAGTCTTGTAAATGCGGGCCAAGATCTGCACACTGG
TATTTCGGTTTTTGGGGCCGCGGGCGGCGACGGGGCCCGTGCGTCCCAGCGCACATGTTCGGCGAGGCGG
GGCCTGCGAGCGCGGCCACCGAGAATCGGACGGGGGTAGTCTCAAGCTGGCCGGCCTGCTCTGGTGCCTG
GCCTCGCGCCGCCGTGTATCGCCCCGCCCTGGGCGGCAAGGCTGGCCCGGTCGGCACCAGTTGCGTGAGC
GGAAAGATGGCCGCTTCCCGGCCCTGCTGCAGGGAGCTCAAAATGGAGGACGCGGCGCTCGGGAGAGCGG
GCGGGTGAGTCACCCACACAAAGGAAAAGGGCCTTTCCGTCCTCAGCCGTCGCTTCATGTGACTCCACGG
AGTACCGGGCGCCGTCCAGGCACCTCGATTAGTTCTCGAGCTTTTGGAGTACGTCGTCTTTAGGTTGGGG
GGAGGGGTTTTATGCGATGGAGTTTCCCCACACTGAGTGGGTGGAGACTGAAGTTAGGCCAGCTTGGCAC
TTGATGTAATTCTCCTTGGAATTTGCCCTTTTTGAGTTTGGATCTTGGTTCATTCTCAAGCCTCAGACAG
TGGTTCAAAGTTTTTTTCTTCCATTTCAGGTGTCGTGAGGCTAGCACCGCCACCATGTCACTCTGTTCAC
CAACCCACTCTGCTGAAATGTCGTTATTTCTTCAAGGCCCGGAGGAAATGCTACCACTCTCATCAGAGGG
TTCAGAGATGGGCAGTGAGAAGGAGCAGAGTCCAGAACCACACCTGCCTGAGGAAGGGGAAGGGGGTAAG
CCTTGGAGAGTGGATGACTCAGAGGGTTCTTGGATCCCACCTGGGGAGAAGGAGCATGGGCAAGAGAGCC
TGTCGGATGAACTGCAAGAAACTCATCCAAAAAAGCCATGGCAGAAAGTCACTGTCCGGGCTCGAGAGCT
AGGGGACCCCATTGCTCATCCAAGGCATGAGGCAGATGAGAAGCCCTTTATATGTGCCCAGTGTGGCAAA
ACCTTCAATAATACCTCCAACCTGAGAACACACCAGCGGATCCACACTGGTGAGAAGCCTTACAAGTGTT
CTGAATGTGGCAAGAGCTTCTCGAGAAGCTCCAACCGCATCCGGCACGAGCGGATCCACCTGGAAGAGAA
ACACTACAAATGCCCCAAGTGCCAGGAGAGCTTTCGGCGGCGCTCAGACCTCACCACGCACCAGCAAGAT
CACCTAGGCAAGCGGCCATACCGCTGTGACATCTGTGGCAAGAGCTTCAGCCAGAGTGCCACGCTAGCTG
TGCATCACCGGACCCACCTGGAGCCAGCACCCTACATCTGCTGTGAGTGTGGGAAGAGCTTCAGCAACAG
CTCCAGCTTTGGCGTGCATCACCGCACCCACACAGGTGAGAGACCTTATGAGTGCACTGAGTGTGGGCGG
ACCTTCAGCGATATCTCCAACTTTGGAGCACACCAGCGGACCCACAGAGGGGAGAAGCCCTACCGGTGCA
CTGTGTGTGGGAAACACTTCTCCCGGAGCTCGAATCTCATCCGCCACCAGAAAACTCACTTGGGCGAACA
GGCTGGGAAAGATTCCAGCTAGTAATGAACTAGTCCGTAACTTGAAAGTATTTCGATTTCTTGGCTTTAT
ATATCTTGTGGAAAGGACGAAGGGTCACACAGTCCTGCCTTGTGACGCGTTAAGTCGACAATCAACCTCT
GGATTACAAAATTTGTGAAAGATTGACTGGTATTCTTAACTATGTTGCTCCTTTTACGCTATGTGGATAC
GCTGCTTTAATGCCTTTGTATCATGCTATTGCTTCCCGTATGGCTTTCATTTTCTCCTCCTTGTATAAAT
CCTGGTTGCTGTCTCTTTATGAGGAGTTGTGGCCCGTTGTCAGGCAACGTGGCGTGGTGTGCACTGTGTT
TGCTGACGCAACCCCCACTGGTTGGGGCATTGCCACCACCTGTCAGCTCCTTTCCGGGACTTTCGCTTTC
CCCCTCCCTATTGCCACGGCGGAACTCATCGCCGCCTGCCTTGCCCGCTGCTGGACAGGGGCTCGGCTGT
TGGGCACTGACAATTCCGTGGTGTTGTCGGGGAAATCATCGTCCTTTCCTTGGCTGCTCGCCTGTGTTGC
CACCTGGATTCTGCGCGGGACGTCCTTCTGCTACGTCCCTTCGGCCCTCAATCCAGCGGACCTTCCTTCC
CGCGGCCTGCTGCCGGCTCTGCGGCCTCTTCCGCGTCTTCGCCTTCGCCCTCAGACGAGTCGGATCTCCC
TTTGGGCCGCCTCCCCGCGTCGACTTTAAGACCAATGACTTACAAGGCAGCTGTAGATCTTAGCCACTTT
TTAAAAGAAAAGGGGGGACTGGAAGGGCTAATTCACTCCCAACGAAGACAAGATCTGCTTTTTGCTTGTA
CTGGGTCTCTCTGGTTAGACCAGATCTGAGCCTGGGAGCTCTCTGGCTAACTAGGGAACCCACTGCTTAA
GCCTCAATAAAGCTTGCCTTGAGTGCTTCAAGTAGTGTGTGCCCGTCTGTTGTGTGACTCTGGTAACTAG
AGATCCCTCAGACCCTTTTAGTCAGTGTGGAAAATCTCTAGCAGTACGTATAGTAGTTCATGTCATCTTA
TTATTCAGTATTTATAACTTGCAAAGAAATGAATATCAGAGAGTGAGAGGAACTTGTTTATTGCAGCTTA
TAATGGTTACAAATAAAGCAATAGCATCACAAATTTCACAAATAAAGCATTTTTTTCACTGCATTCTAGT
TGTGGTTTGTCCAAACTCATCAATGTATCTTATCATGTCTGGCTCTAGCTATCCCGCCCCTAACTCCGCC
CATCCCGCCCCTAACTCCGCCCAGTTCCGCCCATTCTCCGCCCCATGGCTGACTAATTTTTTTTATTTAT
GCAGAGGCCGAGGCCGCCTCGGCCTCTGAGCTATTCCAGAAGTAGTGAGGAGGCTTTTTTGGAGGCCTAG
GGACGTACCCAATTCGCCCTATAGTGAGTCGTATTACGCGCGCTCACTGGCCGTCGTTTTACAACGTCGT
GACTGGGAAAACCCTGGCGTTACCCAACTTAATCGCCTTGCAGCACATCCCCCTTTCGCCAGCTGGCGTA
ATAGCGAAGAGGCCCGCACCGATCGCCCTTCCCAACAGTTGCGCAGCCTGAATGGCGAATGGG
[124 nt withheld, positions 6644-6767]
C
[91 nt withheld, positions 6769-6859]
A
[49 nt withheld, positions 6861-6909]
CCTTTGACGTTGGAGTCCACGTTCTTT
[37 nt withheld, positions 6937-6973]
ACCCTATCTCGGTCTATTCTTTTGATTTATAAGGGATTTTGCCGATTTCGGCCTATTGGTTAAAAAATGA
GCTGATTTAACAAAAATTTAACGCGAATTTTAACAAAATATTAACGCTTACAATTTAGGTGGCACTTTTC
GGGGAAATGTGCGCGGAACCCCTATTTGTTTATTTTTCTAAATACATTCAAATATGTATCCGCTCATGAG
ACAATAACCCTGATAAATGCTTCAATAATATTGAAAAAGGAAGAGTATGAGTATTCAACATTTCCGTGTC
GCCCTTATTCCCTTTTTTGCGGCATTTTGCCTTCCTGTTTTTGCTCACCCAGAAACGCTGGTGAAAGTAA
AAGATGCTGAAGATCAGTTGGGTGCACGAGTGGGTTACATCGAACTGGATCTCAACAGCGGTAAGATCCT
TGAGAGTTTTCGCCCCGAAGAACGTTTTCCAATGATGAGCACTTTTAAAGTTCTGCTATGTGGCGCGGTA
TTATCCCGTATTGACGCCGGGCAAGAGCAACTCGGTCGCCGCATACACTATTCTCAGAATGACTTGGTTG
AGTACTCACCAGTCACAGAAAAGCATCTTACGGATGGCATGACAGTAAGAGAATTATGCAGTGCTGCCAT
AACCATGAGTGATAACACTGCGGCCAACTTACTTCTGACAACGATCGGAGGACCGAAGGAGCTAACCGCT
TTTTTGCACAACATGGGGGATCATGTAACTCGCCTTGATCGTTGGGAACCGGAGCTGAATGAAGCCATAC
CAAACGACGAGCGTGACACCACGATGCCTGTAGCAATGGCAACAACGTTGCGCAAACTATTAACTGGCGA
ACTACTTACTCTAGCTTCCCGGCAACAATTAATAGACTGGATGGAGGCGGATAAAGTTGCAGGACCACTT
CTGCGCTCGGCCCTTCCGGCTGGCTGGTTTATTGCTGATAAATCTGGAGCCGGTGAGCGTGGGTCTCGCG
GTATCATTGCAGCACTGGGGCCAGATGGTAAGCCCTCCCGTATCGTAGTTATCTACACGACGGGGAGTCA
GGCAACTATGGATGAACGAAATAGACAGATCGCTGAGATAGGTGCCTCACTGATTAAGCATTGGTAACTG
TCAGACCAAGTTTACTCATATATACTTTAGATTGATTTAAAACTTCATTTTTAATTTAAAAGGATCTAGG
TGAAGATCCTTTTTGATAATCTCATGACCAAAATCCCTTAACGTGAGTTTTCGTTCCACTGAGCGTCAGA
CCCCGTAGAAAAGATCAAAGGATCTTCTTGAGATCCTTTTTTTCTGCGCGTAATCTGCTGCTTGCAAACA
AAAAAACCACCGCTACCAGCGGTGGTTTGTTTGCCGGATCAAGAGCTACCAACTCTTTTTCCGAAGGTAA
CTGGCTTCAGCAGAGCGCAGATACCAAATACTGTTCTTCTAGTGTAGCCGTAGTTAGGCCACCACTTCAA
GAACTCTGTAGCACCGCCTACATACCTCGCTCTGCTAATCCTGTTACCAGTGGCTGCTGCCAGTGGCGAT
AAGTCGTGTCTTACCGGGTTGGACTCAAGACGATAGTTACCGGATAAGGCGCAGCGGTCGGGCTGAACGG
GGGGTTCGTGCACACAGCCCAGCTTGGAGCGAACGACCTACACCGAACTGAGATACCTACAGCGTGAGCT
ATGAGAAAGCGCCACGCTTCCCGAAGGGAGAAAGGCGGACAGGTATCCGGTAAGCGGCAGGGTCGGAACA
GGAGAGCGCACGAGGGAGCTTCCAGGGGGAAACGCCTGGTATCTTTATAGTCCTGTCGGGTTTCGCCACC
TCTGACTTGAGCGTCGATTTTTGTGATGCTCGTCAGGGGGGCGGAGCCTATGGAAAAACGCCAGCAACGC
GGCCTTTTTACGGTTCCTGGCCTTTTGCTGGCCTTTTGCTCACATGTTCTTTCCTGCGTTATCCCCTGAT
TCTGTGGATAACCGTATTACCGCCTTTGAGTGAGCTGATACCGCTCGCCGCAGCCGAACGACCGAGCGCA
GCGAGTCAGTGAGCGAGGAAGCGGAAGAGCGCCCAATACGCAAACCGCCTCTCCCCGCGCGTTGGCCGAT
TCATTAATGCAGCTGGCACGACAGGTTTCCCGACTGGAAAGCGGGCAGTGAGCGCAACGCAATTAATGTG
AGTTAGCTCACTCATTAGGCACCCCAGGCTTTACACTTTATGCTTCCGGCTCGTATGTTGTGTGGAATTG
TGAGCGGATAACAATTTCACACAGGAAACAGCTATGACCATGATTACGCCAAGCGCGCAATTAACCCTCA
CTAAAGGGAACAAAAGCTGGAGCTGCAAGC
