>Addgene plasmid #143152 | TFORF1723 | depositor partial sequence | sequence record 281594 | Insert
ACCGCCACCATGTCACTCTGTTCACCAACCCACTCTGCTGAAATGTCGTTATTTCTTCAAGGCCCGGAGG
AAATGCTACCACTCTCATCAGAGGGTTCAGAGATGGGCAGTGAGAAGGAGCAGAGTCCAGAACCACACCT
GCCTGAGGAAGGGGAAGGGGGTAAGCCTTGGAGAGTGGATGACTCAGAGGGTTCTTGGATCCCACCTGGG
GAGAAGGAGCATGGGCAAGAGAGCCTGTCGGATGAACTGCAAGAAACTCATCCAAAAAAGCCATGGCAGA
AAGTCACTGTCCGGGCTCGAGAGCTAGGGGACCCCATTGCTCATCCAAGGCATGAGGCAGATGAGAAGCC
CTTTATATGTGCCCAGTGTGGCAAAACCTTCAATAATACCTCCAACCTGAGAACACACCAGCGGATCCAC
ACTGGTGAGAAGCCTTACAAGTGTTCTGAATGTGGCAAGAGCTTCTCGAGAAGCTCCAACCGCATCCGGC
ACGAGCGGATCCACCTGGAAGAGAAACACTACAAATGCCCCAAGTGCCAGGAGAGCTTTCGGCGGCGCTC
AGACCTCACCACGCACCAGCAAGATCACCTAGGCAAGCGGCCATACCGCTGTGACATCTGTGGCAAGAGC
TTCAGCCAGAGTGCCACGCTAGCTGTGCATCACCGGACCCACCTGGAGCCAGCACCCTACATCTGCTGTG
AGTGTGGGAAGAGCTTCAGCAACAGCTCCAGCTTTGGCGTGCATCACCGCACCCACACAGGTGAGAGACC
TTATGAGTGCACTGAGTGTGGGCGGACCTTCAGCGATATCTCCAACTTTGGAGCACACCAGCGGACCCAC
AGAGGGGAGAAGCCCTACCGGTGCACTGTGTGTGGGAAACACTTCTCCCGGAGCTCGAATCTCATCCGCC
ACCAGAAAACTCACTTGGGCGAACAGGCTGGGAAAGATTCCAGCTAGTAATGAACTAGTCCGTAACTTGA
AAGTATTTCGATTTCTTGGCTTTATATATCTTGTGGAAAGGACGAAGGGTCACACAGTCCTGCCTTGTG
