>Addgene plasmid #143152 | TFORF1723 | depositor partial sequence | sequence record 281595 | Barcode
AGGGTCACACAGTCCTGCCTTGTG
